Addgene plasmid #223001: PE7_AAVS1_knockin_HDR_donor
Purpose: HDR donor plasmid for PE7 knockin at AAVS1 locus. Left_homology_arm-splicing_acceptor-T2A-NeoR-bGHpA-pEF1α-PE7-IRES2-EGFP-WPRE-βglobinpA-right_homology_arm
Depositing lab: Brittany Adamson. Publication: Improving prime editing with an endogenous small RNA-binding protein. Yan J, Oyler-Castrillo P, Ravisankar P, Ward CC, Levesque S, Jing Y, Simpson D, Zhao A, Li H, Yan W, Goudy L, Schmidt R, Solley SC, Gilbert LA, Chan MM, Bauer DE, Marson A, Parsons LR, Adamson B. Nature. 2024 Apr 3. doi: 10.1038/s41586-024-07259-6. PubMed 38570691.
Backbone
  Vector backbone: pBluescript
  Total vector size (bp): 16266
  Vector type: Mammalian Expression ; HDR donor
  Selectable markers: Neomycin (select with G418) ; EGFP
Growth in bacteria
  Bacterial resistance: Ampicillin, 100 μg/mL
  Growth temperature: 37°C
  Growth strain: NEB Stable
  Copy number: High Copy
Gene/Insert
  Gene/Insert name: PE7 (alt name: PEmax-La(SSB)1-194)
  Species: H. sapiens (human), Synthetic; SpCas9 is from Streptococcus pyogenes; MMLV_RT is from the Moloney murine leukemia virus; La(SSB)1-194 is from Homo sapiens
  Insert size (bp): 7071
  Promoter: EF1α
  Tag / fusion protein: SV40 bpNLS (N terminal on insert); SV40 bpNLS (C terminal on insert); c-Myc NLS (C terminal on insert)
  Cloning method: Restriction Enzyme; 5′ cloning site NotI (not destroyed); 3′ cloning site AfeI (destroyed during cloning)
  Sequencing primers: 5′ GCACTTGATGTAATTCTCCTTGG; 3′ CCTCACATTGCCAAAAGACG
Terms and licenses: Academic/Nonprofit Terms; Industry Terms: Not Available to Industry
How to cite: PE7_AAVS1_knockin_HDR_donor was a gift from Brittany Adamson (Addgene plasmid # 223001 ; http://n2t.net/addgene:223001 ; RRID:Addgene_223001)
