[The description below was written by a language model from this plasmid's Addgene catalogue record and pLannotate feature annotations shown in this document.]
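Description:
PE7_AAVS1_knockin_HDR_donor is a 16.3 kb pBluescript-based donor plasmid designed to insert a prime editor expression cassette into the human AAVS1 safe-harbour locus (intron 1 of PPP1R12C) by homology-directed repair. In bacteria it is maintained through a high-copy ColE1/pUC origin and selected with ampicillin via β-lactamase. The backbone also retains the f1 origin, lacZα and lac regulatory remnants, and flanking T7 and T3 promoters typical of pBluescript.

The payload sits between left and right AAVS1 homology arms. Immediately after the left arm, a splice acceptor followed by a T2A sequence and a promoterless neomycin resistance gene with a bGH polyadenylation signal forms a gene-trap selection unit. NeoR is expressed only when the cassette is spliced into the endogenous PPP1R12C transcript, so G418 selection favours on-target integrants.

Downstream, an EF1α promoter drives PE7, a roughly 7.1 kb fusion also called PEmax-La(SSB)1-194. It consists of a Streptococcus pyogenes Cas9 moiety, a Moloney murine leukemia virus reverse transcriptase and the N-terminal 194 residues of the human small RNA-binding protein La, with SV40 bipartite NLSs at both ends and a C-terminal c-Myc NLS. The automated annotation labels the Cas9 portion as a dCas9 fragment and the reverse transcriptase as a gag-pol fragment; these are similarity-based calls. An EMCV IRES2 then allows co-translation of EGFP from the same transcript as a fluorescent marker. It is followed by a single loxP site, a WPRE to enhance expression, and a rabbit β-globin polyadenylation signal.

The construct is intended for generating human cell lines that stably express PE7 from AAVS1, which the record links to work on improving prime editing. The nuclease and guide needed to cut the locus are not encoded here.
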