Features (pLannotate 1.2.2; 28 found; start..end, strand, type, name):
      1..804     +  misc_feature   HA-L: left homology arm from the adeno-associated virus integration site (AAVS1) within intron 1 of the human PPP1R12C gene
    823..848     +  misc_feature   SA: splice acceptor site
    941..1732    +  CDS            neo: KKA2_KLEPN - Also known as kan, nptII. Experimental evidence at protein level: Swiss-Prot protein existence level 1. Resistance to kanamycin, neomycin, paromomycin, ribostamycin, butirosin and gentamicin B. From Klebsiella pneumoniae.
   1761..1985    +  polyA_signal   bGH poly(A) signal: bovine growth hormone polyadenylation signal
   2076..3247    +  promoter       EF-1α promoter: strong constitutive promoter for human elongation factor EF-1α
   3260..3278    +  promoter       T7 promoter: promoter for bacteriophage T7 RNA polymerase
   3349..7450    +  CDS            dCas9 (fragment): catalytically dead mutant of the Cas9 endonuclease from the Streptococcus pyogenes Type II CRISPR/Cas system RNA-guided DNA-binding protein that lacks endonuclease activity due to the D10A mutation in the RuvC catalytic domain and the N863A mutation in the HNH catalytic domain
   7552..9582    +  CDS            gag-pol (fragment): POL_MLVMS - Experimental evidence at protein level: Swiss-Prot protein existence level 1. [Integrase]: Catalyzes viral DNA integration into the host chromosome, by performing a series of DNA cutting and joining reactions. This enzyme activity takes place after virion entry into a cell and reverse transcription of the RNA genome in dsDNA. The first step in the integration process is 3' processing. This step requires a complex comprising the viral genome, matrix protein and integrase. This complex is called the pre-integration complex (PIC). The integrase protein removes 2 nucleotides from each
   9679..10260   +  CDS            SSB (fragment): LA_HUMAN - Experimental evidence at protein level: Swiss-Prot protein existence level 1. Binds to the 3' poly(U) terminus of nascent RNA polymerase III transcripts, protecting them from exonuclease digestion and facilitating their folding and maturation (PubMed:3192525, PubMed:2470590). In case of Coxsackievirus B3 infection, binds to the viral internal ribosome entry site (IRES) and stimulates the IRES- mediated translation (PubMed:12384597). From Homo sapiens (Human).
  10404..10439   +  misc_feature   MCS (fragment): multiple cloning site
  10441..11027   +  misc_feature   IRES2: internal ribosome entry site (IRES) of the encephalomyocarditis virus (EMCV)
  11028..11747   +  CDS            EGFP: the original enhanced GFP (Yang et al., 1996) mammalian codon-optimized
  11767..11800   +  protein_bind   loxP: Cre-mediated recombination occurs in the 8-bp core sequence (GCATACAT). Cre recombinase
  11833..11856   +  misc_feature   MCS (fragment): pBluescript multiple cloning site
  11856..12444   +  misc_feature   WPRE: woodchuck hepatitis virus posttranscriptional regulatory element
  12476..12531   +  polyA_signal   β-globin poly(A) signal: rabbit β-globin polyadenylation signal (Gil and Proudfoot, 1987)
  12749..13278   +  misc_feature   HA-R: right homology arm from the adeno-associated virus integration site (AAVS1) within intron 1 of the human PPP1R12C gene
  13425..13443   -  promoter       T7 promoter: promoter for bacteriophage T7 RNA polymerase
  13446..13603   +  CDS            lacZα (fragment): LacZα fragment of β-galactosidase; lacZ fragment
  13608..14036   +  rep_origin     f1 ori (sequence partly withheld): f1 bacteriophage origin of replication; arrow indicates direction of (+) strand synthesis
  14089..14193   +  promoter       AmpR promoter: bla
  14194..15054   +  CDS            AmpR: β-lactamase; bla; confers resistance to ampicillin, carbenicillin, and related antibiotics
  15225..15813   +  rep_origin     ori: high-copy-number ColE1/pMB1/pBR322/pUC origin of replication
  15996..16088   +  CDS            lacI (fragment): lac repressor; lacI; The lac repressor binds to the lac operator to inhibit transcription in E. coli. This inhibition can be relieved by adding lactose or isopropyl-β-D-thiogalactopyranoside (IPTG).
  16101..16122   +  protein_bind   CAP binding site: CAP binding activates transcription in the presence of cAMP. E. coli catabolite activator protein
  16137..16167   +  promoter       lac promoter: promoter for the E. coli lac operon
  16171..16193   +  protein_bind   lac operator (fragment): The lac repressor binds to the lac operator to inhibit transcription in E. coli. This inhibition can be relieved by adding lactose or isopropyl-β-D-thiogalactopyranoside (IPTG). lac repressor encoded by lacI
  16236..16254   +  promoter       T3 promoter: promoter for bacteriophage T3 RNA polymerase
>Addgene plasmid #223001 | PE7_AAVS1_knockin_HDR_donor | addgene full sequence | sequence record 442579 | Addgene NGS Result
TGCTTTCTCTGACCAGCATTCTCTCCCCTGGGCCTGTGCCGCTTTCTGTCTGCAGCTTGTGGCCTGGGTC
ACCTCTACGGCTGGCCCAGATCCTTCCCTGCCGCCTCCTTCAGGTTCCGTCTTCCTCCACTCCCTCTTCC
CCTTGCTCTCTGCTGTGTTGCTGCCCAAGGATGCTCTTTCCGGAGCACTTCCTTCTCGGCGCTGCACCAC
GTGATGTCCTCTGAGCGGATCCTCCCCGTGTCTGGGTCCTCTCCGGGCATCTCTCCTCCCTCACCCAACC
CCATGCCGTCTTCACTCGCTGGGTTCCCTTTTCCTTCTCCTTCTGGGGCCTGTGCCATCTCTCGTTTCTT
AGGATGGCCTTCTCCGACGGATGTCTCCCTTGCGTCCCGCCTCCCCTTCTTGTAGGCCTGCATCATCACC
GTTTTTCTGGACAACCCCAAAGTACCCCGTCTCCCTGGCTTTAGCCACCTCTCCATCCTCTTGCTTTCTT
TGCCTGGACACCCCGTTCTCCTGTGGATTCGGGTCACCTCTCACTCCTTTCATTTGGGCAGCTCCCCTAC
CCCCCTTACCTCTCTAGTCTGTGCTAGCTCTTCCAGCCCCCTGTCATGGCATCTTCCAGGGGTCCGAGAG
CTCAGCTAGTCTTCTTCCTCCAACCCGGGCCCCTATGTCCACTTCAGGACAGCATGTTTGCTGCCTCCAG
GGATCCTGTGTCCCCGAGCTGGGACCACCTTATATTCCCAGGGCCGGTTAATGTGGCTCTGGTTCTGGGT
ACTTTTATCTGTCCCCTCCACCCCACAGTGGGGCCACTAGGGACAGAAGCTTCTGACCTCTTCTCTTCCT
CCCACAGGGCCTCGAGAGATCTGGCAGCGGAGAGGGCAGAGGAAGTCTTCTAACATGCGGTGACGTGGAG
GAGAATCCCGGCCCTAGGCTCGAGGGTACCATGATTGAACAAGATGGATTGCACGCAGGTTCTCCGGCCG
CTTGGGTGGAGAGGCTATTCGGCTATGACTGGGCACAACAGACAATCGGCTGCTCTGATGCCGCCGTGTT
CCGGCTGTCAGCGCAGGGGCGCCCGGTTCTTTTTGTCAAGACCGACCTGTCCGGTGCCCTGAATGAACTG
CAGGACGAGGCAGCGCGGCTATCGTGGCTGGCCACGACGGGCGTTCCTTGCGCAGCTGTGCTCGACGTTG
TCACTGAAGCGGGAAGGGACTGGCTGCTATTGGGCGAAGTGCCGGGGCAGGATCTCCTGTCATCTCACCT
TGCTCCTGCCGAGAAAGTATCCATCATGGCTGATGCAATGCGGCGGCTGCATACGCTTGATCCGGCTACC
TGCCCATTCGACCACCAAGCGAAACATCGCATCGAGCGAGCACGTACTCGGATGGAAGCCGGTCTTGTCG
ATCAGGATGATCTGGACGAAGAGCATCAGGGGCTCGCGCCAGCCGAACTGTTCGCCAGGCTCAAGGCGCG
CATGCCCGACGGCGAGGATCTCGTCGTGACCCATGGCGATGCCTGCTTGCCGAATATCATGGTGGAAAAT
GGCCGCTTTTCTGGATTCATCGACTGTGGCCGGCTGGGTGTGGCGGACCGCTATCAGGACATAGCGTTGG
CTACCCGTGATATTGCTGAAGAGCTTGGCGGCGAATGGGCTGACCGCTTCCTCGTGCTTTACGGTATCGC
CGCTCCCGATTCGCAGCGCATCGCCTTCTATCGCCTTCTTGACGAGTTCTTCTGAGTTTAAACCCGCTGA
TCAGCCTCGACTGTGCCTTCTAGTTGCCAGCCATCTGTTGTTTGCCCCTCCCCCGTGCCTTCCTTGACCC
TGGAAGGTGCCACTCCCACTGTCCTTTCCTAATAAAATGAGGAAATTGCATCGCATTGTCTGAGTAGGTG
TCATTCTATTCTGGGGGGTGGGGTGGGGCAGGACAGCAAGGGGGAGGATTGGGAAGACAATAGCAGGCAT
GCTGGGGATGCGGTGGGCTCTATGGACTAGTATTAATTAAATCACTCACGCGTCTAGGATCCATGCCGAT
AGCGTTGGTTGAGTGGATAACCGTATTACCGCCAAGCTTATGCATGTGCCCGTCAGTGGGCAGAGCGCAC
ATCGCCCACAGTCCCCGAGAAGTTGGGGGGAGGGGTCGGCAATTGAACCGGTGCCTAGAGAAGGTGGCGC
GGGGTAAACTGGGAAAGTGATGTCGTGTACTGGCTCCGCCTTTTTCCCGAGGGTGGGGGAGAACCGTATA
TAAGTGCAGTAGTCGCCGTGAACGTTCTTTTTCGCAACGGGTTTGCCGCCAGAACACAGGTAAGTGCCGT
GTGTGGTTCCCGCGGGCCTGGCCTCTTTACGGGTTATGGCCCTTGCGTGCCTTGAATTACTTCCACCTGG
CTGCAGTACGTGATTCTTGATCCCGAGCTTCGGGTTGGAAGTGGGTGGGAGAGTTCGAGGCCTTGCGCTT
AAGGAGCCCCTTCGCCTCGTGCTTGAGTTGAGGCCTGGCCTGGGCGCTGGGGCCGCCGCGTGCGAATCTG
GTGGCACCTTCGCGCCTGTCTCGCTGCTTTCGATAAGTCTCTAGCCATTTAAAATTTTTGATGACCTGCT
GCGACGCTTTTTTTCTGGCAAGATAGTCTTGTAAATGCGGGCCAAGATCTGCACACTGGTATTTCGGTTT
TTGGGGCCGCGGGCGGCGACGGGGCCCGTGCGTCCCAGCGCACATGTTCGGCGAGGCGGGGCCTGCGAGC
GCGGCCACCGAGAATCGGACGGGGGTAGTCTCAAGCTGGCCGGCCTGCTCTGGTGCCTGGCCTCGCGCCG
CCGTGTATCGCCCCGCCCTGGGCGGCAAGGCTGGCCCGGTCGGCACCAGTTGCGTGAGCGGAAAGATGGC
CGCTTCCCGGCCCTGCTGCAGGGAGCTCAAAATGGAGGACGCGGCGCTCGGGAGAGCGGGCGGGTGAGTC
ACCCACACAAAGGAAAAGGGCCTTTCCGTCCTCAGCCGTCGCTTCATGTGACTCCACGGAGTACCGGGCG
CCGTCCAGGCACCTCGATTAGTTCTCGCGCTTTTGGAGTACGTCGTCTTTAGGTTGGGGGGAGGGGTTTT
ATGCGATGGAGTTTCCCCACACTGAGTGGGTGGAGACTGAAGTTAGGCCAGCTTGGCACTTGATGTAATT
CTCCTTGGAATTTGCCCTTTTTGAGTTTGGATCTTGGTTCATTCTCAAGCCTCAGACAGTGGTTCAAAGT
TTTTTTCTTCCATTTCAGGTGTCGTGAGCTAGCGGCCGCTAATACGACTCACTATAGGGAGAGCCGCCAC
CATGAAACGGACAGCCGACGGAAGCGAGTTCGAGTCACCAAAGAAGAAGCGGAAAGTCGACAAGAAGTAC
AGCATCGGCCTGGACATCGGCACCAACTCTGTGGGCTGGGCCGTGATCACCGACGAGTACAAGGTGCCCA
GCAAGAAATTCAAGGTGCTGGGCAACACCGACCGGCACAGCATCAAGAAGAACCTGATCGGAGCCCTGCT
GTTCGACAGCGGCGAAACAGCCGAGGCCACCCGGCTGAAGAGAACCGCCAGAAGAAGATACACCAGACGG
AAGAACCGGATCTGCTATCTGCAAGAGATCTTCAGCAACGAGATGGCCAAGGTGGACGACAGCTTCTTCC
ACAGACTGGAAGAGTCCTTCCTGGTGGAAGAGGATAAGAAGCACGAGCGGCACCCCATCTTCGGCAACAT
CGTGGACGAGGTGGCCTACCACGAGAAGTACCCCACCATCTACCACCTGAGAAAGAAACTGGTGGACAGC
ACCGACAAGGCCGACCTGCGGCTGATCTATCTGGCCCTGGCCCACATGATCAAGTTCCGGGGCCACTTCC
TGATCGAGGGCGACCTGAACCCCGACAACAGCGACGTGGACAAGCTGTTCATCCAGCTGGTGCAGACCTA
CAACCAGCTGTTCGAGGAAAACCCCATCAACGCCAGCGGCGTGGACGCCAAGGCCATCCTGTCTGCCAGA
CTGAGCAAGAGCAGAAAGCTGGAAAATCTGATCGCCCAGCTGCCCGGCGAGAAGAAGAATGGCCTGTTCG
GAAACCTGATTGCCCTGAGCCTGGGCCTGACCCCCAACTTCAAGAGCAACTTCGACCTGGCCGAGGATGC
CAAACTGCAGCTGAGCAAGGACACCTACGACGACGACCTGGACAACCTGCTGGCCCAGATCGGCGACCAG
TACGCCGACCTGTTTCTGGCCGCCAAGAACCTGTCCGACGCCATCCTGCTGAGCGACATCCTGAGAGTGA
ACACCGAGATCACCAAGGCCCCCCTGAGCGCCTCTATGATCAAGAGATACGACGAGCACCACCAGGACCT
GACCCTGCTGAAAGCTCTCGTGCGGCAGCAGCTGCCTGAGAAGTACAAAGAGATTTTCTTCGACCAGAGC
AAGAACGGCTACGCCGGCTACATTGACGGCGGAGCCAGCCAGGAAGAGTTCTACAAGTTCATCAAGCCCA
TCCTGGAAAAGATGGACGGCACCGAGGAACTGCTCGTGAAGCTGAAGAGAGAGGACCTGCTGCGGAAGCA
GCGGACCTTCGACAACGGCAGCATCCCCCACCAGATCCACCTGGGAGAGCTGCACGCCATTCTGCGGCGG
CAGGAAGATTTTTACCCATTCCTGAAGGACAACCGGGAAAAGATCGAGAAGATCCTGACCTTCCGCATCC
CCTACTACGTGGGCCCTCTGGCCAGGGGAAACAGCAGATTCGCCTGGATGACCAGAAAGAGCGAGGAAAC
CATCACCCCCTGGAACTTCGAGGAAGTGGTGGACAAGGGCGCTTCCGCCCAGAGCTTCATCGAGCGGATG
ACCAACTTCGATAAGAACCTGCCCAACGAGAAGGTGCTGCCCAAGCACAGCCTGCTGTACGAGTACTTCA
CCGTGTATAACGAGCTGACCAAAGTGAAATACGTGACCGAGGGAATGAGAAAGCCCGCCTTCCTGAGCGG
CGAGCAGAAAAAGGCCATCGTGGACCTGCTGTTCAAGACCAACCGGAAAGTGACCGTGAAGCAGCTGAAA
GAGGACTACTTCAAGAAAATCGAGTGCTTCGACTCCGTGGAAATCTCCGGCGTGGAAGATCGGTTCAACG
CCTCCCTGGGCACATACCACGATCTGCTGAAAATTATCAAGGACAAGGACTTCCTGGACAATGAGGAAAA
CGAGGACATTCTGGAAGATATCGTGCTGACCCTGACACTGTTTGAGGACAGAGAGATGATCGAGGAACGG
CTGAAAACCTATGCCCACCTGTTCGACGACAAAGTGATGAAGCAGCTGAAGCGGCGGAGATACACCGGCT
GGGGCAGGCTGAGCCGGAAGCTGATCAACGGCATCCGGGACAAGCAGTCCGGCAAGACAATCCTGGATTT
CCTGAAGTCCGACGGCTTCGCCAACAGAAACTTCATGCAGCTGATCCACGACGACAGCCTGACCTTTAAA
GAGGACATCCAGAAAGCCCAGGTGTCCGGCCAGGGCGATAGCCTGCACGAGCACATTGCCAATCTGGCCG
GCAGCCCCGCCATTAAGAAGGGCATCCTGCAGACAGTGAAGGTGGTGGACGAGCTCGTGAAAGTGATGGG
CCGGCACAAGCCCGAGAACATCGTGATCGAAATGGCCAGAGAGAACCAGACCACCCAGAAGGGACAGAAG
AACAGCCGCGAGAGAATGAAGCGGATCGAAGAGGGCATCAAAGAGCTGGGCAGCCAGATCCTGAAAGAAC
ACCCCGTGGAAAACACCCAGCTGCAGAACGAGAAGCTGTACCTGTACTACCTGCAGAATGGGCGGGATAT
GTACGTGGACCAGGAACTGGACATCAACCGGCTGTCCGACTACGATGTGGACGCTATCGTGCCTCAGAGC
TTTCTGAAGGACGACTCCATCGACAACAAGGTGCTGACCAGAAGCGACAAGAACCGGGGCAAGAGCGACA
ACGTGCCCTCCGAAGAGGTCGTGAAGAAGATGAAGAACTACTGGCGGCAGCTGCTGAACGCCAAGCTGAT
TACCCAGAGAAAGTTCGACAATCTGACCAAGGCCGAGAGAGGCGGCCTGAGCGAACTGGATAAGGCCGGC
TTCATCAAGAGACAGCTGGTGGAAACCCGGCAGATCACAAAGCACGTGGCACAGATCCTGGACTCCCGGA
TGAACACTAAGTACGACGAGAATGACAAGCTGATCCGGGAAGTGAAAGTGATCACCCTGAAGTCCAAGCT
GGTGTCCGATTTCCGGAAGGATTTCCAGTTTTACAAAGTGCGCGAGATCAACAACTACCACCACGCCCAC
GACGCCTACCTGAACGCCGTCGTGGGAACCGCCCTGATCAAAAAGTACCCTAAGCTGGAAAGCGAGTTCG
TGTACGGCGACTACAAGGTGTACGACGTGCGGAAGATGATCGCCAAGAGCGAGCAGGAAATCGGCAAGGC
TACCGCCAAGTACTTCTTCTACAGCAACATCATGAACTTTTTCAAGACCGAGATTACCCTGGCCAACGGC
GAGATCCGGAAGCGGCCTCTGATCGAGACAAACGGCGAAACCGGGGAGATCGTGTGGGATAAGGGCCGGG
ATTTTGCCACCGTGCGGAAAGTGCTGAGCATGCCCCAAGTGAATATCGTGAAAAAGACCGAGGTGCAGAC
AGGCGGCTTCAGCAAAGAGTCTATCCTGCCCAAGAGGAACAGCGATAAGCTGATCGCCAGAAAGAAGGAC
TGGGACCCTAAGAAGTACGGCGGCTTCGACAGCCCCACCGTGGCCTATTCTGTGCTGGTGGTGGCCAAAG
TGGAAAAGGGCAAGTCCAAGAAACTGAAGAGTGTGAAAGAGCTGCTGGGGATCACCATCATGGAAAGAAG
CAGCTTCGAGAAGAATCCCATCGACTTTCTGGAAGCCAAGGGCTACAAAGAAGTGAAAAAGGACCTGATC
ATCAAGCTGCCTAAGTACTCCCTGTTCGAGCTGGAAAACGGCCGGAAGAGAATGCTGGCCTCTGCCGGCG
AACTGCAGAAGGGAAACGAACTGGCCCTGCCCTCCAAATATGTGAACTTCCTGTACCTGGCCAGCCACTA
TGAGAAGCTGAAGGGCTCCCCCGAGGATAATGAGCAGAAACAGCTGTTTGTGGAACAGCACAAGCACTAC
CTGGACGAGATCATCGAGCAGATCAGCGAGTTCTCCAAGAGAGTGATCCTGGCCGACGCTAATCTGGACA
AAGTGCTGTCCGCCTACAACAAGCACCGGGATAAGCCCATCAGAGAGCAGGCCGAGAATATCATCCACCT
GTTTACCCTGACCAATCTGGGAGCCCCTGCCGCCTTCAAGTACTTTGACACCACCATCGACCGGAAGAGG
TACACCAGCACCAAAGAGGTGCTGGACGCCACCCTGATCCACCAGAGCATCACCGGCCTGTACGAGACAC
GGATCGACCTGTCTCAGCTGGGAGGTGACTCCGGCGGAAGCTCTGGTGGCAGCAAGCGGACCGCCGACGG
CTCTGAATTCGAGAGCCCTAAGAAGAAAAGAAAGGTGAGCGGAGGCTCTAGCGGCGGAAGCACCCTGAAC
ATTGAAGACGAGTATAGACTGCATGAAACAAGCAAGGAACCCGACGTGTCCCTGGGCTCCACCTGGCTGT
CCGACTTTCCCCAGGCCTGGGCCGAGACAGGAGGAATGGGCCTGGCCGTGCGGCAGGCACCCCTGATCAT
CCCTCTGAAGGCCACCTCTACACCCGTGAGCATCAAGCAGTACCCTATGTCTCAGGAGGCCAGACTGGGC
ATCAAGCCTCACATCCAGAGGCTGCTGGACCAGGGCATCCTGGTGCCATGCCAGAGCCCCTGGAACACAC
CACTGCTGCCCGTGAAGAAGCCAGGCACCAATGACTATAGACCCGTGCAGGATCTGAGAGAGGTGAACAA
GAGGGTGGAGGATATCCACCCCACCGTGCCCAACCCTTACAATCTGCTGTCCGGCCTGCCCCCTTCTCAC
CAGTGGTATACAGTGCTGGACCTGAAGGATGCCTTCTTTTGTCTGAGACTGCACCCTACCAGCCAGCCAC
TGTTCGCCTTTGAGTGGAGGGACCCTGAGATGGGCATCTCTGGCCAGCTGACCTGGACACGCCTGCCTCA
GGGCTTCAAGAATAGCCCAACACTGTTTAACGAGGCCCTGCACCGCGACCTGGCAGATTTCCGGATCCAG
CACCCAGATCTGATCCTGCTGCAGTACGTGGACGATCTGCTGCTGGCCGCCACCAGCGAGCTGGATTGCC
AGCAGGGAACACGCGCCCTGCTGCAGACCCTGGGAAACCTGGGATATAGGGCATCCGCCAAGAAGGCCCA
GATCTGTCAGAAGCAGGTGAAGTACCTGGGCTATCTGCTGAAGGAGGGCCAGAGATGGCTGACAGAGGCC
AGGAAGGAGACAGTGATGGGCCAGCCAACACCCAAGACCCCAAGACAGCTGAGGGAGTTCCTGGGCAAAG
CAGGATTTTGCAGGCTGTTCATCCCAGGATTCGCAGAGATGGCAGCACCTCTGTACCCACTGACCAAGCC
GGGCACCCTGTTTAATTGGGGCCCTGACCAGCAGAAGGCCTATCAGGAGATCAAGCAGGCCCTGCTGACA
GCACCAGCCCTGGGCCTGCCAGACCTGACCAAGCCTTTCGAGCTGTTTGTGGATGAGAAGCAGGGCTACG
CCAAGGGCGTGCTGACCCAGAAGCTGGGACCATGGAGACGGCCCGTGGCCTATCTGTCCAAGAAGCTGGA
CCCAGTGGCAGCAGGATGGCCACCATGCCTGAGGATGGTGGCAGCAATCGCCGTGCTGACAAAGGATGCC
GGCAAGCTGACCATGGGACAGCCACTGGTCATCCTGGCACCACACGCAGTGGAGGCCCTGGTGAAGCAGC
CTCCAGATCGCTGGCTGTCTAACGCCCGGATGACACACTACCAGGCCCTGCTGCTGGACACCGATCGCGT
GCAGTTTGGCCCTGTGGTGGCCCTGAATCCAGCCACCCTGCTGCCTCTGCCAGAGGAGGGCCTGCAGCAC
AACTGTCTGGACATCCTGGCAGAGGCACACGGAACAAGGCCAGACCTGACCGATCAGCCCCTGCCTGACG
CCGATCACACATGGTATACCGATGGAAGCTCCCTGCTGCAGGAGGGCCAGAGGAAGGCAGGAGCAGCAGT
GACCACAGAGACAGAAGTGATCTGGGCCAAGGCCCTGCCAGCAGGCACATCCGCCCAGCGGGCCGAGCTG
ATCGCCCTGACCCAGGCCCTGAAGATGGCCGAGGGCAAGAAGCTGAACGTGTACACAGACTCCAGATATG
CCTTCGCCACCGCACACATCCACGGAGAGATCTACAGGCGCCGGGGCTGGCTGACCTCTGAGGGCAAGGA
GATCAAGAACAAGGATGAGATCCTGGCCCTGCTGAAGGCCCTGTTTCTGCCCAAGCGGCTGAGCATCATC
CACTGTCCTGGACACCAGAAGGGACACTCCGCCGAGGCAAGGGGCAATCGGATGGCCGACCAGGCCGCCA
GAAAGGCTGCTATTACTGAAACTCCCGACACTTCCACTCTGCTGATTGAAAACTCCTCCCCTTCCGGAGG
ATCTAGCGGAGGCTCCTCTGGCTCTGAGACACCTGGCACAAGCGAGAGCGCAACACCTGAAAGCAGCGGG
GGCAGCAGCGGGGGGTCAATGGCTGAAAATGGTGATAATGAAAAGATGGCTGCCCTGGAGGCCAAAATCT
GTCATCAAATTGAGTATTATTTTGGCGACTTCAATTTGCCACGGGACAAGTTTCTAAAGGAACAGATAAA
ACTGGATGAAGGCTGGGTACCTTTGGAGATAATGATAAAATTCAACAGGTTGAACCGTCTAACAACAGAC
TTTAATGTAATTGTGGAAGCATTGAGCAAATCCAAGGCAGAACTCATGGAAATCAGTGAAGATAAAACTA
AAATCAGAAGGTCTCCAAGCAAACCCCTACCTGAAGTGACTGATGAGTATAAAAATGATGTAAAAAACAG
ATCTGTTTATATTAAAGGCTTCCCAACTGATGCAACTCTTGATGACATAAAAGAATGGTTAGAAGATAAA
GGTCAAGTACTAAATATTCAGATGAGAAGAACATTGCATAAAGCATTTAAGGGATCAATTTTTGTTGTGT
TTGATAGCATTGAATCTGCTAAGAAATTTGTAGAGACCCCTGGCCAGAAGTACAAAGAAACAGACCTGCT
AATACTTTTCAAGGACGATTACTTTGCCAAAAAAAATGAATCTGGCGGCTCAAAAAGAACCGCCGACGGC
AGCGAATTCGAGTCTCCCAAGAAGAAGAGGAAAGTCGGCTCTGGCCCTGCCGCTAAGAGAGTGAAGCTGG
ACTAACCGGTCATCATCACCATCACCATTGAGTTTGCTCGGCCAATTCTGCAGTCGACGGTACCGCGGGC
CCGGGATCCGCCCCTCTCCCTCCCCCCCCCCTAACGTTACTGGCCGAAGCCGCTTGGAATAAGGCCGGTG
TGCGTTTGTCTATATGTTATTTTCCACCATATTGCCGTCTTTTGGCAATGTGAGGGCCCGGAAACCTGGC
CCTGTCTTCTTGACGAGCATTCCTAGGGGTCTTTCCCCTCTCGCCAAAGGAATGCAAGGTCTGTTGAATG
TCGTGAAGGAAGCAGTTCCTCTGGAAGCTTCTTGAAGACAAACAACGTCTGTAGCGACCCTTTGCAGGCA
GCGGAACCCCCCACCTGGCGACAGGTGCCTCTGCGGCCAAAAGCCACGTGTATAAGATACACCTGCAAAG
GCGGCACAACCCCAGTGCCACGTTGTGAGTTGGATAGTTGTGGAAAGAGTCAAATGGCTCTCCTCAAGCG
TATTCAACAAGGGGCTGAAGGATGCCCAGAAGGTACCCCATTGTATGGGATCTGATCTGGGGCCTCGGTA
CACATGCTTTACATGTGTTTAGTCGAGGTTAAAAAAACGTCTAGGCCCCCCGAACCACGGGGACGTGGTT
TTCCTTTGAAAAACACGATGATAATATGGCCACAACCATGGTGAGCAAGGGCGAGGAGCTGTTCACCGGG
GTGGTGCCCATCCTGGTCGAGCTGGACGGCGACGTAAACGGCCACAAGTTCAGCGTGTCCGGCGAGGGCG
AGGGCGATGCCACCTACGGCAAGCTGACCCTGAAGTTCATCTGCACCACCGGCAAGCTGCCCGTGCCCTG
GCCCACCCTCGTGACCACCCTGACCTACGGCGTGCAGTGCTTCAGCCGCTACCCCGACCACATGAAGCAG
CACGACTTCTTCAAGTCCGCCATGCCCGAAGGCTACGTCCAGGAGCGCACCATCTTCTTCAAGGACGACG
GCAACTACAAGACCCGCGCCGAGGTGAAGTTCGAGGGCGACACCCTGGTGAACCGCATCGAGCTGAAGGG
CATCGACTTCAAGGAGGACGGCAACATCCTGGGGCACAAGCTGGAGTACAACTACAACAGCCACAACGTC
TATATCATGGCCGACAAGCAGAAGAACGGCATCAAGGTGAACTTCAAGATCCGCCACAACATCGAGGACG
GCAGCGTGCAGCTCGCCGACCACTACCAGCAGAACACCCCCATCGGCGACGGCCCCGTGCTGCTGCCCGA
CAACCACTACCTGAGCACCCAGTCCGCCCTGAGCAAAGACCCCAACGAGAAGCGCGATCACATGGTCCTG
CTGGAGTTCGTGACCGCCGCCGGGATCACTCTCGGCATGGACGAGCTGTACAAGTAAGAATTCGTCGAGG
GACCTAATAACTTCGTATAGCATACATTATACGAAGTTATACATGTTTAAGGGTTCCGGTTCCACTAGGT
ACAATTCGATATCAAGCTTATCGATAATCAACCTCTGGATTACAAAATTTGTGAAAGATTGACTGGTATT
CTTAACTATGTTGCTCCTTTTACGCTATGTGGATACGCTGCTTTAATGCCTTTGTATCATGCTATTGCTT
CCCGTATGGCTTTCATTTTCTCCTCCTTGTATAAATCCTGGTTGCTGTCTCTTTATGAGGAGTTGTGGCC
CGTTGTCAGGCAACGTGGCGTGGTGTGCACTGTGTTTGCTGACGCAACCCCCACTGGTTGGGGCATTGCC
ACCACCTGTCAGCTCCTTTCCGGGACTTTCGCTTTCCCCCTCCCTATTGCCACGGCGGAACTCATCGCCG
CCTGCCTTGCCCGCTGCTGGACAGGGGCTCGGCTGTTGGGCACTGACAATTCCGTGGTGTTGTCGGGGAA
ATCATCGTCCTTTCCTTGGCTGCTCGCCTGTGTTGCCACCTGGATTCTGCGCGGGACGTCCTTCTGCTAC
GTCCCTTCGGCCCTCAATCCAGCGGACCTTCCTTCCCGCGGCCTGCTGCCGGCTCTGCGGCCTCTTCCGC
GTCTTCGCCTTCGCCCTCAGACGAGTCGGATCTCCCTTTGGGCCGCCTCCCCGCATGAAGCCCCTTGAGC
ATCTGACTTCTGGCTAATAAAGGAAATTTATTTTCATTGCAATAGTGTGTTGGAATTTTTTGTGTCTCTC
ACTCGGAAGGACATATGGGAGGGCAAATCATAAGTCGACAGTACTAAGCTTGATTGGTGACAGAAAAGCC
CCATCCTTAGGCCTCCTCCTTCCTAGTCTCCTGATATTGGGTCTAACCCCCACCTCCTGTTAGGCAGATT
CCTTATCTGGTGACACACCCCCATTTCCTGGAGCCATCTCTCTCCTTGCCAGAACCTCTAAGGTTTGCTT
ACGATGGAGCCAGAGAGGATCCTGGGAGGGAGAGCTTGGCAGGGGGTGGGAGGGAAGGGGGGGATGCGTG
ACCTGCCCGGTTCTCAGTGGCCACCCTGCGCTACCCTCTCCCAGAACCTGAGCTGCTCTGACGCGGCTGT
CTGGTGCGTTTCACTGATCCTGGTGCTGCAGCTTCCTTACACTTCCCAAGAGGAGAAGCAGTTTGGAAAA
ACAAAATCAGAATAAGTTGGTCCTGAGTTCTAACTTTGGCTCTTCACCTTTCTAGTCCCCAATTTATATT
GTTCCTCCGTGCGTCAGTTTTACCTGTGAGATAAGGCCAGTAGCCAGCCCCGTCCTGGCAGGGCTGTGGT
GAGGAGGGGGGTGTCCGTGTGGAAAACTCCCTTTGTGAGAATGGTGCGTCCTAGGTGTTCACCAGGTCGT
GGCCGCCTCTACTCCCTTTCTCTTTCTCCATCCTTCTTTCCTTAAAGAGTCCCCAGTGCTATCTGGGACA
TATTCCTCCGCCCAGAGCAGGGTCCCGCTTCCCTAAGGCCCTGCTCTGGGCTTCTGGGTTTGAGTCCTTG
GCAAGCCCAGGAGAGGCGCTCAGGCTTCCCTGTCCCCCTTCCTCGTCCACCATCTCATGCCCCTGGCTCT
CCTGCCCCTTCCCTACAGGGGTTCCTGGCTCTGCTCTAGCGATCGCCAATTCGCCCTATAGTGAGTCGTA
TTACAATTCACTGGCCGTCGTTTTACAACGTCGTGACTGGGAAAACCCTGGCGTTACCCAACTTAATCGC
CTTGCAGCACATCCCCCTTTCGCCAGCTGGCGTAATAGCGAAGAGGCCCGCACCGATCGCCCTTCCCAAC
AGTTGCGCAGCCTGAATGGCGAATGGG
[124 nt withheld, positions 13608-13731]
C
[91 nt withheld, positions 13733-13823]
A
[49 nt withheld, positions 13825-13873]
CCTTTGACGTTGGAGTCCACGTTCTTT
[37 nt withheld, positions 13901-13937]
ACCCTATCTCGGTCTATTCTTTTGATTTATAAGGGATTTTGCCGATTTCGGCCTATTGGTTAAAAAATGA
GCTGATTTAACAAAAATTTAACGCGAATTTTAACAAAATATTAACGCTTACAATTTAGGTGGCACTTTTC
GGGGAAATGTGCGCGGAACCCCTATTTGTTTATTTTTCTAAATACATTCAAATATGTATCCGCTCATGAG
ACAATAACCCTGATAAATGCTTCAATAATATTGAAAAAGGAAGAGTATGAGTATTCAACATTTCCGTGTC
GCCCTTATTCCCTTTTTTGCGGCATTTTGCCTTCCTGTTTTTGCTCACCCAGAAACGCTGGTGAAAGTAA
AAGATGCTGAAGATCAGTTGGGTGCACGAGTGGGTTACATCGAACTGGATCTCAACAGCGGTAAGATCCT
TGAGAGTTTTCGCCCCGAAGAACGTTTTCCAATGATGAGCACTTTTAAAGTTCTGCTATGTGGCGCGGTA
TTATCCCGTATTGACGCCGGGCAAGAGCAACTCGGTCGCCGCATACACTATTCTCAGAATGACTTGGTTG
AGTACTCACCAGTCACAGAAAAGCATCTTACGGATGGCATGACAGTAAGAGAATTATGCAGTGCTGCCAT
AACCATGAGTGATAACACTGCGGCCAACTTACTTCTGACAACGATCGGAGGACCGAAGGAGCTAACCGCT
TTTTTGCACAACATGGGGGATCATGTAACTCGCCTTGATCGTTGGGAACCGGAGCTGAATGAAGCCATAC
CAAACGACGAGCGTGACACCACGATGCCTGTAGCAATGGCAACAACGTTGCGCAAACTATTAACTGGCGA
ACTACTTACTCTAGCTTCCCGGCAACAATTAATAGACTGGATGGAGGCGGATAAAGTTGCAGGACCACTT
CTGCGCTCGGCCCTTCCGGCTGGCTGGTTTATTGCTGATAAATCTGGAGCCGGTGAGCGTGGGTCTCGCG
GTATCATTGCAGCACTGGGGCCAGATGGTAAGCCCTCCCGTATCGTAGTTATCTACACGACGGGGAGTCA
GGCAACTATGGATGAACGAAATAGACAGATCGCTGAGATAGGTGCCTCACTGATTAAGCATTGGTAACTG
TCAGACCAAGTTTACTCATATATACTTTAGATTGATTTAAAACTTCATTTTTAATTTAAAAGGATCTAGG
TGAAGATCCTTTTTGATAATCTCATGACCAAAATCCCTTAACGTGAGTTTTCGTTCCACTGAGCGTCAAA
CCCCGTAGAAAAGATCAAAGGATCTTCTTGAGATCCTTTTTTTCTGCGCGTAATCTGCTGCTTGCAAACA
AAAAAACCACCGCTACCAGCGGTGGTTTGTTTGCCGGATCAAGAGCTACCAACTCTTTTTCCGAAGGTAA
CTGGCTTCAGCAGAGCGCAGATACCAAATACTGTTCTTCTAGTGTAGCCGTAGTTAGGCCACCACTTCAA
GAACTCTGTAGCACCGCCTACATACCTCGCTCTGCTAATCCTGTTACCAGTGGCTGCTGTCAGTGGCGAT
AAGTCGTGTCTTACCGGGTTGGACTCAAGACGATAGTTACCGGATAAGGCGCAGCGGTCGGGCTGAACGG
GGGGTTCGTGCACACAGCCCAGCTTGGAGCGAACGACCTACACCGAACTGAGATACCTACAGCGTGAGCT
ATGAGAAAGCGCCACGCTTCCCGAAGGGAGAAAGGCGGACAGGTATCCGGTAAGCGGCAGGGTCGGAACA
GGAGAGCGCACGAGGGAGCTTCCAGGGGGAAACGCCTGGTATCTTTATAGTCCTGTCGGGTTTCGCCACC
TCTGACTTGAGCGTCGATTTTTGTGATGCTCGTCAGGGGGGCGGAGCCTATGGAAAAACGCCAGCAACGC
GGCCTTTTTACGGTTCCTGGCCTTTTGCTGGCCTTTTGCTCACATGTTCTTTCCTGCGTTATCCCCTGAT
TCTGTGGATAACCGTATTACCGCCTTTGAGTGAGCTGATACCGCTCGCCGCAGCCGAACGACCGAGCGCA
GCGAGTCAGTGAGCGAGGAAGCGGAAGAGCGCCCAATACGCAAACCGCCTCTCCCCGCGCGTTGGCCGAT
TCATTAATGCAGCTGGCACGACAGGTTTCCCGACTGGAAAGCGGGCAGTGAGCGCAACGCAATTAATGTG
AGTTAGCTCACTCATTAGGCACCCCAGGCTTTACACTTTATGCTTCCGGCTCGTATGTTGTGTGGAATTG
TGAGCGGATAACAATTTCACACAGGAAACAGCTATGACCATGATTACGCCAAGCTCGAAATTAACCCTCA
CTAAAGGGAACAAAAGCTG
